Addgene plasmid #139794: pET19b_4CL:P7S + STS:P8S
Purpose: expression of biosynthetic enzymes 4CL and STS in fusion with CC
Depositing lab: Roman Jerala. Depositing organization: National Institute of Chemistry. Publication: Metabolic enzyme clustering by coiled coils improves the biosynthesis of resveratrol and mevalonate. Fink T, Stevovic B, Verwaal R, Roubos JA, Gaber R, Bencina M, Jerala R, Gradisar H. AMB Express. 2020 May 24;10(1):97. doi: 10.1186/s13568-020-01031-5. PubMed 32448937.
Backbone
  Vector backbone: pET19b
  Backbone size w/o insert (bp): 5700
  Vector type: Bacterial Expression
Growth in bacteria
  Bacterial resistance: Ampicillin, 100 μg/mL
  Growth temperature: 37°C
  Growth strain: DH5alpha
  Copy number: Unknown
Gene/Insert 1
  Gene/Insert name: 4CL:P7S
  Species: A. thaliana (mustard weed)
  Insert size (bp): 1800
Gene/Insert 2
  Gene/Insert name: STS:P8S
  Species: vitis vinifera
  Insert size (bp): 1400
Terms and licenses: Academic/Nonprofit Terms; Industry Terms: Not Available to Industry
How to cite: pET19b_4CL:P7S + STS:P8S was a gift from Roman Jerala (Addgene plasmid # 139794 ; http://n2t.net/addgene:139794 ; RRID:Addgene_139794)
