[The description below was written by a language model from this plasmid's Addgene catalogue record and pLannotate feature annotations shown in this document.]
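Description:
pET19b_4CL:P7S + STS:P8S is a bacterial expression plasmid of about 9.1 kb built on the pET19b backbone. It co-produces two plant enzymes of the resveratrol pathway in E. coli. It replicates from a ColE1/pBR322-type origin accompanied by the rop gene and the bom region, and it is selected with ampicillin through the β-lactamase (AmpR) gene. Several short tetracycline-resistance fragments in the annotation are non-functional remnants of the pBR322-derived backbone. The plasmid also carries lacI with its own promoter to supply lac repressor.

The payload consists of two separate, similarly organised expression cassettes in the same orientation. Each has a T7 promoter, a lac operator, the T7 gene 10 ribosome binding site, a coding region and a T7 terminator. Transcription therefore depends on a host supplying T7 RNA polymerase and is held off by lac repressor until induction with IPTG or lactose. One cassette encodes Arabidopsis thaliana 4-coumarate:CoA ligase (4CL1), which forms CoA thioesters of hydroxycinnamic acids. The other encodes Vitis vinifera stilbene synthase (STS, matching VINST1/VST1). Each open reading frame is preceded by a short match annotated as a fragment of a His-containing composite tag, consistent with an N-terminal histidine tag. According to the record, the enzymes are fused to coiled-coil segments named P7S and P8S. These segments are not annotated as such, but an unannotated stretch follows each enzyme coding region, along with a short hit labelled as a SET1 solubility-tag fragment, which suggests C-terminal fusions.

The associated work used coiled-coil-forming peptides to cluster metabolic enzymes and improve biosynthesis of resveratrol. This plasmid fits that use by bringing 4CL and STS together through the P7S and P8S segments.
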