Features (pLannotate 1.2.2; 26 found; start..end, strand, type, name):
     27..74      -  terminator     T7 terminator: transcription terminator for bacteriophage T7 RNA polymerase
     82..131     -  CDS            SET1 (fragment): solubility-enhancement tag derived from T7 phage gene 10B
    250..1425    -  CDS            VINST1: THS1_VITVI - Also known as STS2, VST1. Experimental evidence at protein level: Swiss-Prot protein existence level 1. Mediates resistance to pathogens which are sensitive to stilbenes such as Botrytis cinerea, Eutypa lata and Plasmopora viticola by enhancing the production of phytoalexins. Confers resistance to Phytophthora palmivora when expressed in papaya. From Vitis vinifera (Grape).
   1471..1488    -  CDS            capTEV™ (fragment): composite tag for in vivo biotinylation, TEV protease cleavage, and 6xHis tagging
   1501..1523    -  RBS            RBS: efficient ribosome binding site from bacteriophage T7 gene 10 (Olins and Rangwala, 1989)
   1538..1562    -  protein_bind   lac operator: The lac repressor binds to the lac operator to inhibit transcription in E. coli. This inhibition can be relieved by adding lactose or isopropyl-β-D-thiogalactopyranoside (IPTG). lac repressor encoded by lacI
   1563..1581    -  promoter       T7 promoter: promoter for bacteriophage T7 RNA polymerase
   1639..1743    +  CDS            TcR (fragment): tetracycline efflux protein; tet; confers resistance to tetracycline
   1766..1813    -  terminator     T7 terminator: transcription terminator for bacteriophage T7 RNA polymerase
   1821..1870    -  CDS            SET1 (fragment): solubility-enhancement tag derived from T7 phage gene 10B
   1992..3674    -  CDS            4CL1: 4CL1_ARATH - Experimental evidence at protein level: Swiss-Prot protein existence level 1. Produces CoA thioesters of a variety of hydroxy- and methoxy- substituted cinnamic acids, which are used to synthesize several phenylpropanoid-derived compounds, including anthocyanins, flavonoids, isoflavonoids, coumarins, lignin, suberin and wall-bound phenolics. From Arabidopsis thaliana (Mouse-ear cress).
   3720..3737    -  CDS            capTEV™ (fragment): composite tag for in vivo biotinylation, TEV protease cleavage, and 6xHis tagging
   3750..3772    -  RBS            RBS: efficient ribosome binding site from bacteriophage T7 gene 10 (Olins and Rangwala, 1989)
   3787..3811    -  protein_bind   lac operator: The lac repressor binds to the lac operator to inhibit transcription in E. coli. This inhibition can be relieved by adding lactose or isopropyl-β-D-thiogalactopyranoside (IPTG). lac repressor encoded by lacI
   3812..3830    -  promoter       T7 promoter: promoter for bacteriophage T7 RNA polymerase
   3852..4131    +  CDS            TcR (fragment): tetracycline efflux protein; tet; confers resistance to tetracycline
   4139..4216    +  promoter       lacI promoter: lacI
   4217..5299    +  CDS            lacI: lac repressor; lacI; The lac repressor binds to the lac operator to inhibit transcription in E. coli. This inhibition can be relieved by adding lactose or isopropyl-β-D-thiogalactopyranoside (IPTG).
   5312..5333    +  protein_bind   CAP binding site: CAP binding activates transcription in the presence of cAMP. E. coli catabolite activator protein
   5348..5972    +  CDS            TcR (fragment): tetracycline efflux protein; tet; confers resistance to tetracycline
   6214..6594    -  CDS            YPB1_ECOLX: Protein predicted: Swiss-Prot protein existence level 4. From Escherichia coli.
   6611..6802    +  CDS            rop: Rop protein, which maintains plasmids at low copy number; rop
   6904..7043    +  misc_feature   bom: basis of mobility region from pBR322
   7229..7817    -  rep_origin     ori: high-copy-number ColE1/pMB1/pBR322/pUC origin of replication
   7988..8848    -  CDS            AmpR: β-lactamase; bla; confers resistance to ampicillin, carbenicillin, and related antibiotics
   8849..8953    -  promoter       AmpR promoter: bla
>Addgene plasmid #139794 | pET19b_4CL:P7S + STS:P8S | addgene full sequence | sequence record 298687 | Addgene NGS Result
TTCCCGGATATAGTTCCTCCTTTCAGCAAAAAACCCCTCAAGACCCGTTTAGAGGCCCCAAGGGGTTATG
CTAGTTATTGCTCAGCGGTGGCAGCAGCCAACTCAGCTTCCTTTCGGGCTTTGTTAGCAGCCGGATCCTT
ACCCGTACTCCAGTTGTGAGTTTTCTTCCTTTAACTGTTGGATTTTCTGCTCTAACTGTTGATTTTCCTC
TTTAAGCTGTGAAATCTTGTCCTCTGGTGAGCCGCTGCCATTGGTAACCATCGGAATGCTATGCAGAACA
ACGGTTTCAATGGTCAGACCCGGACCAAAACCAAACAGAACACCCCAATCCAGACCTTCACCGGTGGTTG
CACGTTCACCTTTCAGGCTTTTTTTGCGCATTTCATCCAGAATAAACAGAACACATGCGCTGCTCATATT
ACCATATTCGCTCAGAACATGACGGGTTGCTTCCAGTTTCTTTTTGTCCAGGTTCAGTTTTGCTTCAACT
GCATCCAGAATTGCCGGACCACCCGGATGTGCAATCCAAAACAGGCTATTCCAATCGCTAATACCCAGCG
GATCAAATGCCTGGGTCAGACATTTTTCAACATTTTCGCTAATCAGGGTCGGAACATTCGGCCACAGATG
AAAGGTCAGACCAACTTCACGCAGATTACCTGCAATTGCACCGGCACTATTCGGAATAAAGGTCTGTGCT
GCGCTAACCAGCTGAAACAGCGGACGTTCAATGCTAATATCCGGATCGCTACCAACAATAACTGCTGCGC
TACCATCACCAAACAGTGCCTGACCAACCAGGCTATCCAGTGCATCTTCGCTCGGACCACGAAAGGTAAC
AACGGTAATTTCGCTACAAACAACCAGAACACGTGCACCGGCATTATTTTCTGCCAGATCTTTTGCGGTA
CGCAGAACGGTGCCACCGGCATAACAACCCTGATGATACAGCATAACACGACGAACGCTCGGTTCCAGAC
CCAGCAGATTTGCCAGTTTATAATCTGCACCAGGCATTTCAACACCACTGGTGGTACAAAAAACCAGATG
GGTAATTTTGCTTTTCGGCTGACCCCATTCTTTCAGGGCTTTCAGTGCTGCTTCTTTACCCAGTTTCGGA
ACTTCTGCGGTGATAATTTCTTGACGAATATTCAGGCTCGGTGCCATATATGCACCAATATTCGGATGTT
CTTCCAGCATTTCTTCGGTCAGGTGGATATAGCGTTTTTTGATCATGCTTTTATCGCAGATGCGGTTAAA
TTTCTTTTTCAGTGCGGTCATGTGTTCGCTTTTGGTCACTTTAAAGTAATAATCGGCATAATCGCTCTGA
TAAACACAATGATCCGGTGTTGCGGTGCCAATTGCCAGAATGGTTGCCGGACCTTTTGCACGCTGTGCAT
TACGAAATTCTTCAACGCTTGCCATATGCTTGTCGTCGTCGTCGATATGGCCGCTGCTGTGATGATGATG
ATGATGATGATGATGATGGCCCATGGTATATCTCCTTCTTAAAGTTAAACAAAATTATTTCTAGAGGGGA
ATTGTTATCCGCTCACAATTCCCCTATAGTGAGTCGTATTAAAGCTTTAATGCGGTAGTTTATCACAGTT
AAATTGCTAACGCAGTCAGGCACCGTGTATGAAATCTAACAATGCGCTCATCGTCATCCTCGGCACCGTC
ACCCTGGATGCTGTAGGCATAGGCTTGGTTATGCCGGTACTGCCGGGCCTCTTGCGGGATATCCGGATAT
AGTTCCTCCTTTCAGCAAAAAACCCCTCAAGACCCGTTTAGAGGCCCCAAGGGGTTATGCTAGTTATTGC
TCAGCGGTGGCAGCAGCCAACTCAGCTTCCTTTCGGGCTTTGTTAGCAGCCGGATCCTTAACCGTACTTT
AATTGTTGATTCTTTTCCTCCAACTGAGAGATTTCCTGTTTAAGCTGACTGTTCTTCTCTTCCAACGACT
GAATCTCGTCCTCTGGTGAGCCGCTGCCACCCAGACCATTTGCCAGTTTTGCACGCAGATCTTTACGCAG
AATTTTACCGCTCGGTGCTTTCGGAATGCTCTCGGTAAAAAACACTTTGTTGATGCGTTTGTAGAACACC
ACCTGTTTGCTAACAAACTGTTTAACATCATCTTCGCTCAGTTCGCTATCTTTGCTTTTCACAACAAATG
CAACCGGAACTTCGCCTGCTGCTTCTTCTTTCATTGCAACAACTGCAACATCGGTAATATCCGGATGACC
AATCAGCAGTGCTTCCAGTTCTGCCGGTGCAACCTGAAAACCTTTGTATTTGATCAGCTCTTTCAGACGA
TCCACAATAAACAGTTCGTCATCATCATCAATCAGACCAATATCACCTGTATGCAGCCAACCATCTTTAT
CAATGGTTTCTGCGGTTGCTGCCGGATTATTCAGATAGCCTTTCATAATCTGGTGACCACGAATACAAAT
TTCACCAGGCTGATTACGGCTCAGGCTATCACCGGTATCCGGATCAACAATTTTCATTTCTGCATTACGA
ACAACGGTGCCACATGCACCACTTTTAACCGGAAACGGTTCTTTTGCAAAACCCAGGCTCATTGCCAGAA
CCGGACCTGCTTCGGTCATACCATAACCCTGACCCAGTTTTGCATTCGGAAATTTGGCATTAACTGCATC
TTCCAGTTCTTTACCCAGCGGAGCTGCACCGCTTTTAACAACACGAATGCTGCTCAGATCATATTTTTCG
GTTTCGCTGCTTTTTGCAATTGCCAGAACAATAGGCGGAACCATCGGTGCAACGGTAACTTTACAACGCT
GGATCAGTTCCAGCAGCAGATTAATTTCAAATTTCGGCATAATCAGAATTGCTGCACCAACACGCAGACC
ACACAGCATAATGCTATTCAGTGCATAAATATGAAACATCGGCAGCACACACAGAATAACATCGTCGCTA
TGAAAATACAGATTCGGATTTTCACCATCAACCTGCTGTGCAACGCTGGTAACCAGACCTTTATGGGTCA
GCATAACACCTTTCGGCAGACCGGTGGTGCCGCTGCTATACGGCAGTGCAACAACATCATCCGGACTAAT
TTCAACGCTATCAATAACTTCGCTTGCTTCGGTGGTGCTCTGGGTCAGTTCGGTAAAACGCAGACAACCT
TCCGGAATCGGAACGCTTTCATTATCATCGATGCAAACAATCACAACACCATCATCATTTTGCAGCGGTT
TGATTTTGTCCACGTAACGTGCTTCGGTAATAATCAGTTTGGTGTTGCTTGCTTTTGCCTGTTTTGCAAT
TTCTGCCGGTGTAAAAAACGGATTTGCTGCGGTTGCGGTTGCACCACGAAAGCTGGCTGCCAGAAAGCTC
AGAACAAATTCCGGACAATTCGGCAGCAGCAGCATAACAACGTCATTCTGATTCACACCCAGTTTATGAA
AATTGGCTGCAATCTGACGGCTGATCACATGAACATCACTATAGGTATAAACATGACCGGTCGGACCATT
AATCAGACACGGTTTGGTGGCAAACTCGCTAATGTTCTGAAAGATATAATCGTGCAGGCTCAGATGATTC
GGAATATAGATATCCGGCAGTTTGCTACGAAAAATCACGTCGCTGTTGTTATTGTTGCTCTGTTTTTCCA
TAACCTGGCTAACTGCCTGTTCTTGCGGTGCCATATGCTTGTCGTCGTCGTCGATATGGCCGCTGCTGTG
ATGATGATGATGATGATGATGATGATGGCCCATGGTATATCTCCTTCTTAAAGTTAAACAAAATTATTTC
TAGAGGGGAATTGTTATCCGCTCACAATTCCCCTATAGTGAGTCGTATTAATTTCGCGGGATCGAGATCT
CGATCCTCTACGCCGGACGCATCGTGGCCGGCATCACCGGCGCCACAGGTGCGGTTGCTGGCGCCTATAT
CGCCGACATCACCGATGGGGAAGATCGGGCTCGCCACTTCGGGCTCATGAGCGCTTGTTTCGGCGTGGGT
ATGGTGGCAGGCCCCGTGGCCGGGGGACTGTTGGGCGCCATCTCCTTGCATGCACCATTCCTTGCGGCGG
CGGTGCTCAACGGCCTCAACCTACTACTGGGCTGCTTCCTAATGCAGGAGTCGCATAAGGGAGAGCGTCG
AGATCCCGGACACCATCGAATGGCGCAAAACCTTTCGCGGTATGGCATGATAGCGCCCGGAAGAGAGTCA
ATTCAGGGTGGTGAATGTGAAACCAGTAACGTTATACGATGTCGCAGAGTATGCCGGTGTCTCTTATCAG
ACCGTTTCCCGCGTGGTGAACCAGGCCAGCCACGTTTCTGCGAAAACGCGGGAAAAAGTGGAAGCGGCGA
TGGCGGAGCTGAATTACATTCCCAACCGCGTGGCACAACAACTGGCGGGCAAACAGTCGTTGCTGATTGG
CGTTGCCACCTCCAGTCTGGCCCTGCACGCGCCGTCGCAAATTGTCGCGGCGATTAAATCTCGCGCCGAT
CAACTGGGTGCCAGCGTGGTGGTGTCGATGGTAGAACGAAGCGGCGTCGAAGCCTGTAAAGCGGCGGTGC
ACAATCTTCTCGCGCAACGCGTCAGTGGGCTGATCATTAACTATCCGCTGGATGACCAGGATGCCATTGC
TGTGGAAGCTGCCTGCACTAATGTTCCGGCGTTATTTCTTGATGTCTCTGACCAGACACCCATCAACAGT
ATTATTTTCTCCCATGAAGACGGTACGCGACTGGGCGTGGAGCATCTGGTCGCATTGGGTCACCAGCAAA
TCGCGCTGTTAGCGGGCCCATTAAGTTCTGTCTCGGCGCGTCTGCGTCTGGCTGGCTGGCATAAATATCT
CACTCGCAATCAAATTCAGCCGATAGCGGAACGGGAAGGCGACTGGAGTGCCATGTCCGGTTTTCAACAA
ACCATGCAAATGCTGAATGAGGGCATCGTTCCCACTGCGATGCTGGTTGCCAACGATCAGATGGCGCTGG
GCGCAATGCGCGCCATTACCGAGTCCGGGCTGCGCGTTGGTGCGGATATCTCGGTAGTGGGATACGACGA
TACCGAAGACAGCTCATGTTATATCCCGCCGTTAACCACCATCAAACAGGATTTTCGCCTGCTGGGGCAA
ACCAGCGTGGACCGCTTGCTGCAACTCTCTCAGGGCCAGGCGGTGAAGGGCAATCAGCTGTTGCCCGTCT
CACTGGTGAAAAGAAAAACCACCCTGGCGCCCAATACGCAAACCGCCTCTCCCCGCGCGTTGGCCGATTC
ATTAATGCAGCTGGCACGACAGGTTTCCCGACTGGAAAGCGGGCAGTGAGCGCAACGCAATTAATGTAAG
TTAGCTCACTCATTAGGCACCGGGATCTCGACCGATGCCCTTGAGAGCCTTCAACCCAGTCAGCTCCTTC
CGGTGGGCGCGGGGCATGACTATCGTCGCCGCACTTATGACTGTCTTCTTTATCATGCAACTCGTAGGAC
AGGTGCCGGCAGCGCTCTGGGTCATTTTCGGCGAGGACCGCTTTCGCTGGAGCGCGACGATGATCGGCCT
GTCGCTTGCGGTATTCGGAATCTTGCACGCCCTCGCTCAAGCCTTCGTCACTGGTCCCGCCACCAAACGT
TTCGGCGAGAAGCAGGCCATTATCGCCGGCATGGCGGCCGACGCGCTGGGCTACGTCTTGCTGGCGTTCG
CGACGCGAGGCTGGATGGCCTTCCCCATTATGATTCTTCTCGCTTCCGGCGGCATCGGGATGCCCGCGTT
GCAGGCCATGCTGTCCAGGCAGGTAGATGACGACCATCAGGGACAGCTTCAAGGATCGCTCGCGGCTCTT
ACCAGCCTAACTTCGATCATTGGACCGCTGATCGTCACGGCGATTTATGCCGCCTCGGCGAGCACATGGA
ACGGGTTGGCATGGATTGTAGGCGCCGCCCTATACCTTGTCTGCCTCCCCGCGTTGCGTCGCGGTGCATG
GAGCCGGGCCACCTCGACCTGAATGGAAGCCGGCGGCACCTCGCTAACGGATTCACCACTCCAAGAATTG
GAGCCAATCAATTCTTGCGGAGAACTGTGAATGCGCAAACCAACCCTTGGCAGAACATATCCATCGCGTC
CGCCATCTCCAGCAGCCGCACGCGGCGCATCTCGGGCAGCGTTGGGTCCTGGCCACGGGTGCGCATGATC
GTGCTCCTGTCGTTGAGGACCCGGCTAGGCTGGCGGGGTTGCCTTACTGGTTAGCAGAATGAATCACCGA
TACGCGAGCGAACGTGAAGCGACTGCTGCTGCAAAACGTCTGCGACCTGAGCAACAACATGAATGGTCTT
CGGTTTCCGTGTTTCGTAAAGTCTGGAAACGCGGAAGTCAGCGCCCTGCACCATTATGTTCCGGATCTGC
ATCGCAGGATGCTGCTGGCTACCCTGTGGAACACCTACATCTGTATTAACGAAGCGCTGGCATTGACCCT
GAGTGATTTTTCTCTGGTCCCGCCGCATCCATACCGCCAGTTGTTTACCCTCACAACGTTCCAGTAACCG
GGCATGTTCATCATCAGTAACCCGTATCGTGAGCATCCTCTCTCGTTTCATCGGTATCATTACCCCCATG
AACAGAAATCCCCCTTACACGGAGGCATCAGTGACCAAACAGGAAAAAACCGCCCTTAACATGGCCCGCT
TTATCAGAAGCCAGACATTAACGCTTCTGGAGAAACTCAACGAGCTGGACGCGGATGAACAGGCAGACAT
CTGTGAATCGCTTCACGACCACGCTGATGAGCTTTACCGCAGCTGCCTCGCGCGTTTCGGTGATGACGGT
GAAAACCTCTGACACATGCAGCTCCCGGAGACGGTCACAGCTTGTCTGTAAGCGGATGCCGGGAGCAGAC
AAGCCCGTCAGGGCGCGTCAGCGGGTGTTGGCGGGTGTCGGGGCGCAGCCATGACCCAGTCACGTAGCGA
TAGCGGAGTGTATACTGGCTTAACTATGCGGCATCAGAGCAGATTGTACTGAGAGTGCACCATTGCGGTG
TGAAATACCGCACAGATGCGTAAGGAGAAAATACCGCATCAGGCGCTCTTCCGCTTCCTCGCTCACTGAC
TCGCTGCGCTCGGTCGTTCGGCTGCGGCGAGCGGTATCAGCTCACTCAAAGGCGGTAATACGGTTATCCA
CAGAATCAGGGGATAACGCAGGAAAGAACATGTGAGCAAAAGGCCAGCAAAAGGCCAGGAACCGTAAAAA
GGCCGCGTTGCTGGCGTTTTTCCATAGGCTCCGCCCCCCTGACGAGCATCACAAAAATCGACGCTCAAGT
CAGAGGTGGCGAAACCCGACAGGACTATAAAGATACCAGGCGTTTCCCCCTGGAAGCTCCCTCGTGCGCT
CTCCTGTTCCGACCCTGCCGCTTACCGGATACCTGTCCGCCTTTCTCCCTTCGGGAAGCGTGGCGCTTTC
TCATAGCTCACGCTGTAGGTATCTCAGTTCGGTGTAGGTCGTTCGCTCCAAGCTGGGCTGTGTGCACGAA
CCCCCCGTTCAGCCCGACCGCTGCGCCTTATCCGGTAACTATCGTCTTGAGTCCAACCCGGTAAGACACG
ACTTATCGCCACTGGCAGCAGCCACTGGTAACAGGATTAGCAGAGCGAGGTATGTAGGCGGTGCTACAGA
GTTCTTGAAGTGGTGGCCTAACTACGGCTACACTAGAAGGACAGTATTTGGTATCTGCGCTCTGCTGAAG
CCAGTTACCTTCGGAAAAAGAGTTGGTAGCTCTTGATCCGGCAAACAAACCACCGCTGGTAGCGGTGGTT
TTTTTGTTTGCAAGCAGCAGATTACGCGCAGAAAAAAAGGATCTCAAGAAGATCCTTTGATCTTTTCTAC
GGGGTCTGACGCTCAGTGGAACGAAAACTCACGTTAAGGGATTTTGGTCATGAGATTATCAAAAAGGATC
TTCACCTAGATCCTTTTAAATTAAAAATGAAGTTTTAAATCAATCTAAAGTATATATGAGTAAACTTGGT
CTGACAGTTACCAATGCTTAATCAGTGAGGCACCTATCTCAGCGATCTGTCTATTTCGTTCATCCATAGT
TGCCTGACTCCCCGTCGTGTAGATAACTACGATACGGGAGGGCTTACCATCTGGCCCCAGTGCTGCAATG
ATACCGCGAGACCCACGCTCACCGGCTCCAGATTTATCAGCAATAAACCAGCCAGCCGGAAGGGCCGAGC
GCAGAAGTGGTCCTGCAACTTTATCCGCCTCCATCCAGTCTATTAATTGTTGCCGGGAAGCTAGAGTAAG
TAGTTCGCCAGTTAATAGTTTGCGCAACGTTGTTGCCATTGCTGCAGGCATCGTGGTGTCACGCTCGTCG
TTTGGTATGGCTTCATTCAGCTCCGGTTCCCAACGATCAAGGCGAGTTACATGATCCCCCATGTTGTGCA
AAAAAGCGGTTAGCTCCTTCGGTCCTCCGATCGTTGTCAGAAGTAAGTTGGCCGCAGTGTTATCACTCAT
GGTTATGGCAGCACTGCATAATTCTCTTACTGTCATGCCATCCGTAAGATGCTTTTCTGTGACTGGTGAG
TACTCAACCAAGTCATTCTGAGAATAGTGTATGCGGCGACCGAGTTGCTCTTGCCCGGCGTCAACACGGG
ATAATACCGCGCCACATAGCAGAACTTTAAAAGTGCTCATCATTGGAAAACGTTCTTCGGGGCGAAAACT
CTCAAGGATCTTACCGCTGTTGAGATCCAGTTCGATGTAACCCACTCGTGCACCCAACTGATCTTCAGCA
TCTTTTACTTTCACCAGCGTTTCTGGGTGAGCAAAAACAGGAAGGCAAAATGCCGCAAAAAAGGGAATAA
GGGCGACACGGAAATGTTGAATACTCATACTCTTCCTTTTTCAATATTATTGAAGCATTTATCAGGGTTA
TTGTCTCATGAGCGGATACATATTTGAATGTATTTAGAAAAATAAACAAATAGGGGTTCCGCGCACATTT
CCCCGAAAAGTGCCACCTGACGTCTAAGAAACCATTATTATCATGACATTAACCTATAAAAATAGGCGTA
TCACGAGGCCCTTTCGTCTTCAAGAA
