>Addgene plasmid #139794 | pET19b_4CL:P7S + STS:P8S | depositor partial sequence | sequence record 298530 | pET19b_4CL:P7S + STS:P8S sequence 1866 bps
TTAACCGTACTTTAATTGTTGATTCTTTTCCTCCAACTGAGAGATTTCCTGTTTAAGCTGACTGTTCTTC
TCTTCCAACGACTGAATCTCGTCCTCTGGTGAGCCGCTGCCACCCAGACCATTTGCCAGTTTTGCACGCA
GATCTTTACGCAGAATTTTACCGCTCGGTGCTTTCGGAATGCTCTCGGTAAAAAACACTTTGTTGATGCG
TTTGTAGAACACCACCTGTTTGCTAACAAACTGTTTAACATCATCTTCGCTCAGTTCGCTATCTTTGCTT
TTCACAACAAATGCAACCGGAACTTCGCCTGCTGCTTCTTCTTTCATTGCAACAACTGCAACATCGGTAA
TATCCGGATGACCAATCAGCAGTGCTTCCAGTTCTGCCGGTGCAACCTGAAAACCTTTGTATTTGATCAG
CTCTTTCAGACGATCCACAATAAACAGTTCGTCATCATCATCAATCAGACCAATATCACCTGTATGCAGC
CAACCATCTTTATCAATGGTTTCTGCGGTTGCTGCCGGATTATTCAGATAGCCTTTCATAATCTGGTGAC
CACGAATACAAATTTCACCAGGCTGATTACGGCTCAGGCTATCACCGGTATCCGGATCAACAATTTTCAT
TTCTGCATTACGAACAACGGTGCCACATGCACCACTTTTAACCGGAAACGGTTCTTTTGCAAAACCCAGG
CTCATTGCCAGAACCGGACCTGCTTCGGTCATACCATAACCCTGACCCAGTTTTGCATTCGGAAATTTGG
CATTAACTGCATCTTCCAGTTCTTTACCCAGCGGAGCTGCACCGCTTTTAACAACACGAATGCTGCTCAG
ATCATATTTTTCGGTTTCGCTGCTTTTTGCAATTGCCAGAACAATAGGCGGAACCATCGGTGCAACGGTA
ACTTTACAACGCTGGATCAGTTCCAGCAGCAGATTAATTTCAAATTTCGGCATAATCAGAATTGCTGCAC
CAACACGCAGACCACACAGCATAATGCTATTCAGTGCATAAATATGAAACATCGGCAGCACACACAGAAT
AACATCGTCGCTATGAAAATACAGATTCGGATTTTCACCATCAACCTGCTGTGCAACGCTGGTAACCAGA
CCTTTATGGGTCAGCATAACACCTTTCGGCAGACCGGTGGTGCCGCTGCTATACGGCAGTGCAACAACAT
CATCCGGACTAATTTCAACGCTATCAATAACTTCGCTTGCTTCGGTGGTGCTCTGGGTCAGTTCGGTAAA
ACGCAGACAACCTTCCGGAATCGGAACGCTTTCATTATCATCGATGCAAACAATCACAACACCATCATCA
TTTTGCAGCGGTTTGATTTTGTCCACGTAACGTGCTTCGGTAATAATCAGTTTGGTGTTGCTTGCTTTTG
CCTGTTTTGCAATTTCTGCCGGTGTAAAAAACGGATTTGCTGCGGTTGCGGTTGCACCACGAAAGCTGGC
TGCCAGAAAGCTCAGAACAAATTCCGGACAATTCGGCAGCAGCAGCATAACAACGTCATTCTGATTCACA
CCCAGTTTATGAAAATTGGCTGCAATCTGACGGCTGATCACATGAACATCACTATAGGTATAAACATGAC
CGGTCGGACCATTAATCAGACACGGTTTGGTGGCAAACTCGCTAATGTTCTGAAAGATATAATCGTGCAG
GCTCAGATGATTCGGAATATAGATATCCGGCAGTTTGCTACGAAAAATCACGTCGCTGTTGTTATTGTTG
CTCTGTTTTTCCATAACCTGGCTAACTGCCTGTTCTTGCGGTGCCATATGCTTGTCGTCGTCGTCGATAT
GGCCGCTGCTGTGATGATGATGATGATGATGATGATGATGGCCCAT
