>Addgene plasmid #139794 | pET19b_4CL:P7S + STS:P8S | depositor partial sequence | sequence record 298531 | pET19b_4CL:P7S + STS:P8S sequence 1356 bps
TTACCCGTACTCCAGTTGTGAGTTTTCTTCCTTTAACTGTTGGATTTTCTGCTCTAACTGTTGATTTTCC
TCTTTAAGCTGTGAAATCTTGTCCTCTGGTGAGCCGCTGCCATTGGTAACCATCGGAATGCTATGCAGAA
CAACGGTTTCAATGGTCAGACCCGGACCAAAACCAAACAGAACACCCCAATCCAGACCTTCACCGGTGGT
TGCACGTTCACCTTTCAGGCTTTTTTTGCGCATTTCATCCAGAATAAACAGAACACATGCGCTGCTCATA
TTACCATATTCGCTCAGAACATGACGGGTTGCTTCCAGTTTCTTTTTGTCCAGGTTCAGTTTTGCTTCAA
CTGCATCCAGAATTGCCGGACCACCCGGATGTGCAATCCAAAACAGGCTATTCCAATCGCTAATACCCAG
CGGATCAAATGCCTGGGTCAGACATTTTTCAACATTTTCGCTAATCAGGGTCGGAACATTCGGCCACAGA
TGAAAGGTCAGACCAACTTCACGCAGATTACCTGCAATTGCACCGGCACTATTCGGAATAAAGGTCTGTG
CTGCGCTAACCAGCTGAAACAGCGGACGTTCAATGCTAATATCCGGATCGCTACCAACAATAACTGCTGC
GCTACCATCACCAAACAGTGCCTGACCAACCAGGCTATCCAGTGCATCTTCGCTCGGACCACGAAAGGTA
ACAACGGTAATTTCGCTACAAACAACCAGAACACGTGCACCGGCATTATTTTCTGCCAGATCTTTTGCGG
TACGCAGAACGGTGCCACCGGCATAACAACCCTGATGATACAGCATAACACGACGAACGCTCGGTTCCAG
ACCCAGCAGATTTGCCAGTTTATAATCTGCACCAGGCATTTCAACACCACTGGTGGTACAAAAAACCAGA
TGGGTAATTTTGCTTTTCGGCTGACCCCATTCTTTCAGGGCTTTCAGTGCTGCTTCTTTACCCAGTTTCG
GAACTTCTGCGGTGATAATTTCTTGACGAATATTCAGGCTCGGTGCCATATATGCACCAATATTCGGATG
TTCTTCCAGCATTTCTTCGGTCAGGTGGATATAGCGTTTTTTGATCATGCTTTTATCGCAGATGCGGTTA
AATTTCTTTTTCAGTGCGGTCATGTGTTCGCTTTTGGTCACTTTAAAGTAATAATCGGCATAATCGCTCT
GATAAACACAATGATCCGGTGTTGCGGTGCCAATTGCCAGAATGGTTGCCGGACCTTTTGCACGCTGTGC
ATTACGAAATTCTTCAACGCTTGCCATATGCTTGTCGTCGTCGTCGATATGGCCGCTGCTGTGATGATGA
TGATGATGATGATGATGATGGCCCAT
